Addgene plasmid #123147: pXWPrinA-gfp2
Purpose: pSB1K3 carrying PrinA-30gfp-t
Depositing lab: Baojun Wang. Depositing organization: University of Edinburgh. Publication: Cascaded amplifying circuits enable ultrasensitive cellular sensors for toxic metals. Wan X, Volpetti F, Petrova E, French C, Maerkl SJ, Wang B. Nat Chem Biol. 2019 May;15(5):540-548. doi: 10.1038/s41589-019-0244-3. Epub 2019 Mar 25. PubMed 30911179.
Backbone
  Vector backbone: pSB1K3
  Backbone size w/o insert (bp): 2204
  Total vector size (bp): 3259
  Vector type: Bacterial Expression, Synthetic Biology
Growth in bacteria
  Bacterial resistance: Kanamycin, 50 μg/mL
  Growth temperature: 37°C
  Growth strain: DH5alpha
  Copy number: High Copy
Gene/Insert
  Gene/Insert name: PrinA-30gfp-t
  Insert size (bp): 1055
  Promoter: PrinA
  Cloning method: Restriction Enzyme; 5′ cloning site EcoRI (not destroyed); 3′ cloning site PstI (not destroyed)
  Sequencing primers: 5′ TGCCACCTGACGTCTAAGAA; 3′ ATTACCGCCTTTGAGTGAGC
Terms and licenses: Academic/Nonprofit Terms; Industry Terms: Not Available to Industry
How to cite: pXWPrinA-gfp2 was a gift from Baojun Wang (Addgene plasmid # 123147 ; http://n2t.net/addgene:123147 ; RRID:Addgene_123147)
