[The description below was written by a language model from this plasmid's Addgene catalogue record and pLannotate feature annotations shown in this document.]
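Description:
pXWPrinA-gfp2 is a small (about 3.3 kb) bacterial expression and synthetic-biology plasmid built on the BioBrick backbone pSB1K3. It replicates in E. coli from a high-copy ColE1/pUC-type origin and is selected through a kanamycin resistance gene encoding an aminoglycoside phosphotransferase. As is typical of this backbone family, the cloning region is insulated by flanking transcription terminators (a his operon terminator and a putative bacterial terminator). It is bounded by the BioBrick prefix and suffix, and the insert sits between EcoRI and PstI sites that both remain intact.

The roughly 1.05 kb insert, recorded as PrinA-30gfp-t, is a simple promoter-reporter unit: the PrinA promoter drives a fluorescent protein coding sequence, followed by a double terminator composed of rrnB T1 and T7Te. The "30" in the name probably denotes the ribosome binding site placed ahead of gfp, though the record does not say so explicitly.

Two automated annotations differ from the catalogue entry. The reporter open reading frame is labelled hfriFP, and a short stretch of the promoter region is labelled as a sacB promoter fragment. The catalogue describes these parts as gfp and PrinA. These labels are most likely similarity-based calls, and PrinA itself is not annotated as a feature.

The plasmid comes from work on cascaded amplifying genetic circuits for ultrasensitive whole-cell sensors of toxic metals. There, a construct of this type would plausibly serve as the fluorescent output module, reporting PrinA activity when its cognate activator is supplied from another circuit component. The record does not name that activator or say how the promoter is regulated.
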