Features (pLannotate 1.2.2; 10 found; start..end, strand, type, name):
      2..59      +  terminator     his operon terminator: This putative transcriptin terminator from the E. coli his operon has a 2-bp deletion introduced during synthesis. Its efficiency has not been determined.
    254..842     -  rep_origin     ori: high-copy-number ColE1/pMB1/pBR322/pUC origin of replication
   1075..1890    -  CDS            KanR: aminoglycoside phosphotransferase; aph(3')-Ia; confers resistance to kanamycin in bacteria or G418 (Geneticin®) in eukaryotes
   2117..2160    -  terminator     bacterial terminator: putative bacterial transcription terminator
   2163..2184    +  misc_feature   BioBrick prefix: BioBrick prefix for parts that do not start with "ATG"
   2218..2235    +  promoter       sacB promoter (fragment): sacR; sacB promoter and control region
   2383..3096    +  CDS            hfriFP: hfriFP is a fluorescent protein published in 2013, derived from Herbaspirillum frisingense.
   3119..3190    +  terminator     rrnB T1 terminator: transcription terminator T1 from the E. coli rrnB gene
   3206..3233    +  terminator     T7Te terminator: phage T7 early transcription terminator
   3240..1       +  misc_feature   BioBrick suffix (across the origin): universal suffix for all parts
>Addgene plasmid #123147 | pXWPrinA-gfp2 | addgene full sequence | sequence record 240607 | Addgene NGS Result
GTCCGGCAAAAAAGGGCAAGGTGTCACCACCCTGCCCTTTTTCTTTAAAACCGAAAAGATTACTTCGCGT
TATGCAGGCTTCCTCGCTCACTGACTCGCTGCGCTCGGTCGTTCGGCTGCGGCGAGCGGTATCAGCTCAC
TCAAAGGCGGTAATACGGTTATCCACAGAATCAGGGGATAACGCAGGAAAGAACATGTGAGCAAAAGGCC
AGCAAAAGGCCAGGAACCGTAAAAAGGCCGCGTTGCTGGCGTTTTTCCACAGGCTCCGCCCCCCTGACGA
GCATCACAAAAATCGACGCTCAAGTCAGAGGTGGCGAAACCCGACAGGACTATAAAGATACCAGGCGTTT
CCCCCTGGAAGCTCCCTCGTGCGCTCTCCTGTTCCGACCCTGCCGCTTACCGGATACCTGTCCGCCTTTC
TCCCTTCGGGAAGCGTGGCGCTTTCTCATAGCTCACGCTGTAGGTATCTCAGTTCGGTGTAGGTCGTTCG
CTCCAAGCTGGGCTGTGTGCACGAACCCCCCGTTCAGCCCGACCGCTGCGCCTTATCCGGTAACTATCGT
CTTGAGTCCAACCCGGTAAGACACGACTTATCGCCACTGGCAGCAGCCACTGGTAACAGGATTAGCAGAG
CGAGGTATGTAGGCGGTGCTACAGAGTTCTTGAAGTGGTGGCCTAACTACGGCTACACTAGAAGAACAGT
ATTTGGTATCTGCGCTCTGCTGAAGCCAGTTACCTTCGGAAAAAGAGTTGGTAGCTCTTGATCCGGCAAA
CAAACCACCGCTGGTAGCGGTGGTTTTTTTGTTTGCAAGCAGCAGATTACGCGCAGAAAAAAAGGATCTC
AAGAAGATCCTTTGATCTTTTCTACGGGGTCTGACGCTCAGTGGAACGAAAACTCACGTTAAGGGATTTT
GGTCATGAGATTATCAAAAAGGATCTTCACCTAGATCCTTTTAAATTAAAAATGAAGTTTTAAATCAATC
TAAAGTATATATGAGTAAACTTGGTCTGACAGCTCGAGTCCCGTCAAGTCAGCGTAATGCTCTGCCAGTG
TTACAACCAATTAACCAATTCTGATTAGAAAAACTCATCGAGCATCAAATGAAACTGCAATTTATTCATA
TCAGGATTATCAATACCATATTTTTGAAAAAGCCGTTTCTGTAATGAAGGAGAAAACTCACCGAGGCAGT
TCCATAGGATGGCAAGATCCTGGTATCGGTCTGCGATTCCGACTCGTCCAACATCAATACAACCTATTAA
TTTCCCCTCGTCAAAAATAAGGTTATCAAGTGAGAAATCACCATGAGTGACGACTGAATCCGGTGAGAAT
GGCAAAAGCTTATGCATTTCTTTCCAGACTTGTTCAACAGGCCAGCCATTACGCTCGTCATCAAAATCAC
TCGCATCAACCAAACCGTTATTCATTCGTGATTGCGCCTGAGCGAGACGAAATACGCGATCGCTGTTAAA
AGGACAATTACAAACAGGAATCGAATGCAACCGGCGCAGGAACACTGCCAGCGCATCAACAATATTTTCA
CCTGAATCAGGATATTCTTCTAATACCTGGAATGCTGTTTTCCCGGGGATCGCAGTGGTGAGTAACCATG
CATCATCAGGAGTACGGATAAAATGCTTGATGGTCGGAAGAGGCATAAATTCCGTCAGCCAGTTTAGTCT
GACCATCTCATCTGTAACATCATTGGCAACGCTACCTTTGCCATGTTTCAGAAACAACTCTGGCGCATCG
GGCTTCCCATACAATCGATAGATTGTCGCACCTGATTGCCCGACATTATCGCGAGCCCATTTATACCCAT
ATAAATCAGCATCCATGTTGGAATTTAATCGCGGCCTGGAGCAAGACGTTTCCCGTTGAATATGGCTCAT
AACACCCCTTGTATTACTGTTTATGTAAGCAGACAGTTTTATTGTTCATGATGATATATTTTTATCTTGT
GCAATGTAACATCAGAGATTTTGAGACACAACGTGGCTTTGTTGAATAAATCGAACTTTTGCTGAGTTGA
AGGATCAGCTCGAGTGCCACTTGACGTCTAAGAAACCATTATTATCATGACATTAACCTATAAAAATAGG
CGTATCACGAGGCAGAATTTCAGATAAAAAAAATCCTTAGCTTTCGCTAAGGATGATTTCTGGAATTCGC
GGCCGCTTCTAGAGAATTGGCAGTAAAGTGGCAGTTTTTGATACCTAAAATGAGATATTATGATAGTGTA
GGATATTGACTATCTTACTGCGTTTCCCTTATCGCAATTAGGAATAAAGGATCTATGTGGGTTGGCTGAT
TATAGCCAATCCTTTTTTAATTTTAAAAAGCGTATAGCGCGAGTACTAGAGATTAAAGAGGAGAAATACT
AGATGCGTAAAGGAGAAGAACTTTTCACTGGAGTTGTCCCAATTCTTGTTGAATTAGATGGTGATGTTAA
TGGGCACAAATTTTCTGTCAGTGGAGAGGGTGAAGGTGATGCAACATACGGAAAACTTACCCTTAAATTT
ATTTGCACTACTGGAAAACTACCTGTTCCATGGCCAACACTTGTCACTACTTTCGGTTATGGTGTTCAAT
GCTTTGCGAGATACCCAGATCATATGAAACAGCATGACTTTTTCAAGAGTGCCATGCCCGAAGGTTATGT
ACAGGAAAGAACTATATTTTTCAAAGATGACGGGAACTACAAGACACGTGCTGAAGTCAAGTTTGAAGGT
GATACCCTTGTTAATAGAATCGAGTTAAAAGGTATTGATTTTAAAGAAGATGGAAACATTCTTGGACACA
AATTGGAATACAACTATAACTCACACAATGTATACATCATGGCAGACAAACAAAAGAATGGAATCAAAGT
TAACTTCAAAATTAGACACAACATTGAAGATGGAAGCGTTCAACTAGCAGACCATTATCAACAAAATACT
CCAATTGGCGATGGCCCTGTCCTTTTACCAGACAACCATTACCTGTCCACACAATCTGCCCTTTCGAAAG
ATCCCAACGAAAAGAGAGACCACATGGTCCTTCTTGAGTTTGTAACAGCTGCTGGGATTACACATGGCAT
GGATGAACTATACAAATAATAATACTAGAGCCAGGCATCAAATAAAACGAAAGGCTCAGTCGAAAGACTG
GGCCTTTCGTTTTATCTGTTGTTTGTCGGTGAACGCTCTCTACTAGAGTCACACTGGCTCACCTTCGGGT
GGGCCTTTCTGCGTTTATATACTAGTAGCGGCCGCTGCA
